Addgene plasmid #105602: pET30b-7+-SrtA
Purpose: expressed 7+ sortase A variant in E.coli
Depositing lab: Stephanie Dougan. Depositing organization: Dana-Farber Cancer Institute. Publication: Generation of Ca2+-independent sortase A mutants with enhanced activity for protein and cell surface labeling. Jeong HJ, Abhiraman GC, Story CM, Ingram JR, Dougan SK. PLoS One. 2017 Dec 4;12(12):e0189068. doi: 10.1371/journal.pone.0189068. eCollection 2017. PONE-D-17-29293 PubMed 29200433.
Backbone
  Vector backbone: pET30b
  Backbone manufacturer: Novagen
  Backbone size w/o insert (bp): 5000
  Total vector size (bp): 5500
  Vector type: Bacterial Expression
Growth in bacteria
  Bacterial resistance: Kanamycin, 50 μg/mL
  Growth temperature: 37°C
  Growth strain: DH5alpha
  Copy number: High Copy
Gene/Insert
  Gene/Insert name: S.aureus Sortase A, 7+ mutant
  Species: S.aureus
  Insert size (bp): 500
  Promoter: T7
  Tag / fusion protein: His tag (C terminal on backbone)
  Cloning method: Gibson Cloning
  Sequencing primers: 5′ T7
Terms and licenses: Academic/Nonprofit Terms; Industry Terms: Not Available to Industry
How to cite: pET30b-7+-SrtA was a gift from Stephanie Dougan (Addgene plasmid # 105602 ; http://n2t.net/addgene:105602 ; RRID:Addgene_105602)
