[The description below was written by a language model from this plasmid's Addgene catalogue record and the feature table of its GenBank file.]
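Description:
pET30b-7+-SrtA is a bacterial expression plasmid built on the Novagen pET30b backbone for producing the "7+" mutant of Staphylococcus aureus sortase A in E. coli. The sequence record is 5,678 bp, in line with the catalogue's rounded figure of about 5.5 kb. It replicates from a ColE1/pMB1-type origin accompanied by the bom mobilisation region and the rop gene. The catalogue lists it as high copy, although Rop normally restrains copy number. Selection is by kanamycin through the aph(3')-Ia phosphotransferase gene. An f1 phage origin is also present, which allows single-stranded DNA production.

The expression cassette follows the standard pET layout: a T7 promoter immediately followed by a lac operator, then the efficient ribosome binding site from T7 gene 10, the coding region, and a T7 terminator. A lacI gene with its own promoter on the plasmid supplies lac repressor, so transcription stays low until IPTG or lactose is added in a host that provides T7 RNA polymerase. The roughly 500 bp sortase insert was introduced by Gibson assembly. It is not annotated as a separate feature in the table, but it would occupy the interval between the RBS and the backbone-encoded 6xHis tag, which is fused to the C terminus for metal-affinity purification. The record does not list the individual substitutions that define the 7+ variant. The associated publication concerns Ca2+-independent sortase A mutants with enhanced activity, and the purified enzyme is intended for sortase-mediated labelling of proteins and cell surfaces.
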