LOCUS       Exported 5678 bp ds-DNA circular SYN 12-MAY-2021
DEFINITION  expressed 7+ sortase A variant in E.coli.
ACCESSION   .
VERSION     .
KEYWORDS    pET30b-7+-SrtA
SOURCE      synthetic DNA construct
  ORGANISM  synthetic DNA construct
REFERENCE   1 (bases 1 to 5678)
  AUTHORS   Jeong HJ, Abhiraman GC, Story CM, Ingram JR, Dougan SK
  TITLE     Generation of Ca2+-independent sortase A mutants with enhanced
            activity for protein and cell surface labeling.
  JOURNAL   PLoS One. 2017 Dec 4;12(12):e0189068. doi:
            10.1371/journal.pone.0189068. eCollection 2017.
  PUBMED    29200433
REFERENCE   2 (bases 1 to 5678)
  AUTHORS   .
  TITLE     Direct Submission
  JOURNAL   Exported May 12, 2021 from SnapGene Server 1.1.58
            http://www.snapgene.com
FEATURES             Location/Qualifiers
     source          1..5678
                     /organism="synthetic DNA construct"
                     /mol_type="other DNA"
     primer_bind     1..20
                     /label=T7
                     /note="T7 promoter, forward primer"
     promoter        1..19
                     /label=T7 promoter
                     /note="promoter for bacteriophage T7 RNA polymerase"
     protein_bind    20..44
                     /label=lac operator
                     /bound_moiety="lac repressor encoded by lacI"
                     /note="The lac repressor binds to the lac operator to
                     inhibit transcription in E. coli. This inhibition can be
                     relieved by adding lactose or
                     isopropyl-beta-D-thiogalactopyranoside (IPTG)."
     RBS             59..81
                     /note="efficient ribosome binding site from bacteriophage
                     T7 gene 10 (Olins and Rangwala, 1989)"
     CDS             539..556
                     /codon_start=1
                     /product="6xHis affinity tag"
                     /label=6xHis
                     /translation="HHHHHH"
     primer_bind     complement(609..627)
                     /label=T7 Term
                     /note="T7 terminator, reverse primer"
     terminator      623..670
                     /label=T7 terminator
                     /note="transcription terminator for bacteriophage T7 RNA
                     polymerase"
     rep_origin      707..1162
                     /direction=RIGHT
                     /label=f1 ori
                     /note="f1 bacteriophage origin of replication; arrow
                     indicates direction of (+) strand synthesis"
     primer_bind     complement(794..813)
                     /label=F1ori-R
                     /note="F1 origin, reverse primer"
     primer_bind     1004..1025
                     /label=F1ori-F
                     /note="F1 origin, forward primer"
     CDS             complement(1254..2069)
                     /codon_start=1
                     /gene="aph(3')-Ia"
                     /product="aminoglycoside phosphotransferase"
                     /label=KanR
                     /note="confers resistance to kanamycin in bacteria or G418
                     (Geneticin(R)) in eukaryotes"
                     /translation="MSHIQRETSCSRPRLNSNMDADLYGYKWARDNVGQSGATIYRLYG
                     KPDAPELFLKHGKGSVANDVTDEMVRLNWLTEFMPLPTIKHFIRTPDDAWLLTTAIPGK
                     TAFQVLEEYPDSGENIVDALAVFLRRLHSIPVCNCPFNSDRVFRLAQAQSRMNNGLVDA
                     SDFDDERNGWPVEQVWKEMHKLLPFSPDSVVTHGDFSLDNLIFDEGKLIGCIDVGRVGI
                     ADRYQDLAILWNCLGEFSPSLQKRLFQKYGIDNPDMNKLQFHLMLDEFF"
     primer_bind     1977..1996
                     /label=Kan-R
                     /note="Kanamycin resistance gene, reverse primer"
     primer_bind     2061..2080
                     /label=pENTR-R
                     /note="pENTR vectors, reverse primer"
     rep_origin      2191..2779
                     /direction=RIGHT
                     /label=ori
                     /note="high-copy-number ColE1/pMB1/pBR322/pUC origin of
                     replication"
     primer_bind     2680..2699
                     /label=pBR322ori-F
                     /note="pBR322 origin, forward primer"
     primer_bind     2933..2950
                     /label=L4440
                     /note="L4440 vector, forward primer"
     misc_feature    2965..3104
                     /label=bom
                     /note="basis of mobility region from pBR322"
     primer_bind     complement(3030..3049)
                     /label=pRS-marker
                     /note="pRS vectors, use to sequence yeast selectable
                     marker"
     primer_bind     3190..3212
                     /label=pGEX 3'
                     /note="pGEX vectors, reverse primer"
     CDS             complement(3206..3397)
                     /codon_start=1
                     /gene="rop"
                     /product="Rop protein, which maintains plasmids at low copy
                     number"
                     /label=rop
                     /translation="MTKQEKTALNMARFIRSQTLTLLEKLNELDADEQADICESLHDHA
                     DELYRSCLARFGDDGENL"
     CDS             complement(4206..5288)
                     /codon_start=1
                     /gene="lacI"
                     /product="lac repressor"
                     /label=lacI
                     /note="The lac repressor binds to the lac operator to
                     inhibit transcription in E. coli. This inhibition can be
                     relieved by adding lactose or
                     isopropyl-beta-D-thiogalactopyranoside (IPTG)."
                     /translation="MKPVTLYDVAEYAGVSYQTVSRVVNQASHVSAKTREKVEAAMAEL
                     NYIPNRVAQQLAGKQSLLIGVATSSLALHAPSQIVAAIKSRADQLGASVVVSMVERSGV
                     EACKAAVHNLLAQRVSGLIINYPLDDQDAIAVEAACTNVPALFLDVSDQTPINSIIFSH
                     EDGTRLGVEHLVALGHQQIALLAGPLSSVSARLRLAGWHKYLTRNQIQPIAEREGDWSA
                     MSGFQQTMQMLNEGIVPTAMLVANDQMALGAMRAITESGLRVGADISVVGYDDTEDSSC
                     YIPPLTTIKQDFRLLGQTSVDRLLQLSQGQAVKGNQLLPVSLVKRKTTLAPNTQTASPR
                     ALADSLMQLARQVSRLESGQ"
     primer_bind     5250..5269
                     /label=LacI-R
                     /note="LacI, reverse primer"
     promoter        complement(5289..5366)
                     /gene="lacI"
                     /label=lacI promoter
     primer_bind     5572..5591
                     /label=pBRrevBam
                     /note="pBR322 vectors, tet region, downstream of BamHI,
                     reverse primer"
ORIGIN
        1 taatacgact cactataggg gaattgtgag cggataacaa ttcccctcta gaaataattt
       61 tgtttaactt taagaaggag atatacatat gcaagctaaa cctcagattc ccaaggacaa
      121 gtcgaaggta gctgggtata ttgaaatccc agatgcggac attaaagaac cagtttatcc
      181 aggcccggca actcgtgaac agcttaaccg tggggtatct tttgccaaag agaatcagtc
      241 acttgacgac cagaatatct ctatcgctgg gcacacgttc attggacgcc cgaactatca
      301 attcaccaat ctgaaggcag ccaagaaggg tagtatggtg tacttcaaag ttggtaatga
      361 aactcgcaaa tataagatga ccagtattcg caatgttaaa cccactgcag tggaagtcct
      421 ggatgagcag aagggcaagg ataagcagtt gactcttatt acatgcgacg atttaaaccg
      481 cgaaacagga gtgtgggaaa ctcgcaaaat tttcgtggct acagaagtca aactcgagca
      541 ccaccaccac caccactgag atccggctgc taacaaagcc cgaaaggaag ctgagttggc
      601 tgctgccacc gctgagcaat aactagcata accccttggg gcctctaaac gggtcttgag
      661 gggttttttg ctgaaaggag gaactatatc cggattggcg aatgggnnnn nnnnnnnnnn
      721 nnnnnnnnnn nnnnnnnnnn nnnnnnnnnn nnnnnnnnnn nnnnnnnnnn nnnnnnnnnn
      781 nnnnnnnnnn nnnnnnnnnn nnnnnnnnnn nnnnnnnnnn nnnnnnnnnn cnnnnnnnnn
      841 nnnnnnnnnn nnnnnnnnnn nnnnnnnnnn nnnnnnnnnn nnnnnnnnnn nnnnnnnnnn
      901 nnnnnnnnnn nnnnnnnnnn nnannnnnnn nnnnnnnnnn nnnnnnnnnn nnnnnnnnnn
      961 nnnnnnnnnn nncctttgac gttggagtcc acgttctttn nnnnnnnnnn nnnnnnnnnn
     1021 nnnnnnnnnn nnnnnnaccc tatctcggtc tattcttttg atttataagg gattttgccg
     1081 atttcggcct attggttaaa aaatgagctg atttaacaaa aatttaacgc gaattttaac
     1141 aaaatattaa cgcttacaat ttaggtggca cttttcgggg aaatgtgcgc ggaaccccta
     1201 tttgtttatt tttctaaata cattcaaata tgtatccgct catgaattaa ttcttagaaa
     1261 aactcatcga gcatcaaatg aaactgcaat ttattcatat caggattatc aataccatat
     1321 ttttgaaaaa gccgtttctg taatgaagga gaaaactcac cgaggcagtt ccataggatg
     1381 gcaagatcct ggtatcggtc tgcgattccg actcgtccaa catcaataca acctattaat
     1441 ttcccctcgt caaaaataag gttatcaagt gagaaatcac catgagtgac gactgaatcc
     1501 ggtgagaatg gcaaaagttt atgcatttct ttccagactt gttcaacagg ccagccatta
     1561 cgctcgtcat caaaatcact cgcatcaacc aaaccgttat tcattcgtga ttgcgcctga
     1621 gcgagacgaa atacgcgatc gctgttaaaa ggacaattac aaacaggaat cgaatgcaac
     1681 cggcgcagga acactgccag cgcatcaaca atattttcac ctgaatcagg atattcttct
     1741 aatacctgga atgctgtttt cccggggatc gcagtggtga gtaaccatgc atcatcagga
     1801 gtacggataa aatgcttgat ggtcggaaga ggcataaatt ccgtcagcca gtttagtctg
     1861 accatctcat ctgtaacatc attggcaacg ctacctttgc catgtttcag aaacaactct
     1921 ggcgcatcgg gcttcccata caatcgatag attgtcgcac ctgattgccc gacattatcg
     1981 cgagcccatt tatacccata taaatcagca tccatgttgg aatttaatcg cggcctagag
     2041 caagacgttt cccgttgaat atggctcata acaccccttg tattactgtt tatgtaagca
     2101 gacagtttta ttgttcatga ccaaaatccc ttaacgtgag ttttcgttcc actgagcgtc
     2161 agaccccgta gaaaagatca aaggatcttc ttgagatcct ttttttctgc gcgtaatctg
     2221 ctgcttgcaa acaaaaaaac caccgctacc agcggtggtt tgtttgccgg atcaagagct
     2281 accaactctt tttccgaagg taactggctt cagcagagcg cagataccaa atactgtcct
     2341 tctagtgtag ccgtagttag gccaccactt caagaactct gtagcaccgc ctacatacct
     2401 cgctctgcta atcctgttac cagtggctgc tgccagtggc gataagtcgt gtcttaccgg
     2461 gttggactca agacgatagt taccggataa ggcgcagcgg tcgggctgaa cggggggttc
     2521 gtgcacacag cccagcttgg agcgaacgac ctacaccgaa ctgagatacc tacagcgtga
     2581 gctatgagaa agcgccacgc ttcccgaagg gagaaaggcg gacaggtatc cggtaagcgg
     2641 cagggtcgga acaggagagc gcacgaggga gcttccaggg ggaaacgcct ggtatcttta
     2701 tagtcctgtc gggtttcgcc acctctgact tgagcgtcga tttttgtgat gctcgtcagg
     2761 ggggcggagc ctatggaaaa acgccagcaa cgcggccttt ttacggttcc tggccttttg
     2821 ctggcctttt gctcacatgt tctttcctgc gttatcccct gattctgtgg ataaccgtat
     2881 taccgccttt gagtgagctg ataccgctcg ccgcagccga acgaccgagc gcagcgagtc
     2941 agtgagcgag gaagcggaag agcgcctgat gcggtatttt ctccttacgc atctgtgcgg
     3001 tatttcacac cgcaatggtg cactctcagt acaatctgct ctgatgccgc atagttaagc
     3061 cagtatacac tccgctatcg ctacgtgact gggtcatggc tgcgccccga cacccgccaa
     3121 cacccgctga cgcgccctga cgggcttgtc tgctcccggc atccgcttac agacaagctg
     3181 tgaccgtctc cgggagctgc atgtgtcaga ggttttcacc gtcatcaccg aaacgcgcga
     3241 ggcagctgcg gtaaagctca tcagcgtggt cgtgaagcga ttcacagatg tctgcctgtt
     3301 catccgcgtc cagctcgttg agtttctcca gaagcgttaa tgtctggctt ctgataaagc
     3361 gggccatgtt aagggcggtt ttttcctgtt tggtcactga tgcctccgtg taagggggat
     3421 ttctgttcat gggggtaatg ataccgatga aacgagagag gatgctcacg atacgggtta
     3481 ctgatgatga acatgcccgg ttactggaac gttgtgaggg taaacaactg gcggtatgga
     3541 tgcggcggga ccagagaaaa atcactcagg gtcaatgcca gcgcttcgtt aatacagatg
     3601 taggtgttcc acagggtagc cagcagcatc ctgcgatgca gatccggaac ataatggtgc
     3661 agggcgctga cttccgcgtt tccagacttt acgaaacacg gaaaccgaag accattcatg
     3721 ttgttgctca ggtcgcagac gttttgcagc agcagtcgct tcacgttcgc tcgcgtatcg
     3781 gtgattcatt ctgctaacca gtaaggcaac cccgccagcc tagccgggtc ctcaacgaca
     3841 ggagcacgat catgcgcacc cgtggggccg ccatgccggc gataatggcc tgcttctcgc
     3901 cgaaacgttt ggtggcggga ccagtgacga aggcttgagc gagggcgtgc aagattccga
     3961 ataccgcaag cgacaggccg atcatcgtcg cgctccagcg aaagcggtcc tcgccgaaaa
     4021 tgacccagag cgctgccggc acctgtccta cgagttgcat gataaagaag acagtcataa
     4081 gtgcggcgac gatagtcatg ccccgcgccc accggaagga gctgactggg ttgaaggctc
     4141 tcaagggcat cggtcgagat cccggtgcct aatgagtgag ctaacttaca ttaattgcgt
     4201 tgcgctcact gcccgctttc cagtcgggaa acctgtcgtg ccagctgcat taatgaatcg
     4261 gccaacgcgc ggggagaggc ggtttgcgta ttgggcgcca gggtggtttt tcttttcacc
     4321 agtgagacgg gcaacagctg attgcccttc accgcctggc cctgagagag ttgcagcaag
     4381 cggtccacgc tggtttgccc cagcaggcga aaatcctgtt tgatggtggt taacggcggg
     4441 atataacatg agctgtcttc ggtatcgtcg tatcccacta ccgagatgtc cgcaccaacg
     4501 cgcagcccgg actcggtaat ggcgcgcatt gcgcccagcg ccatctgatc gttggcaacc
     4561 agcatcgcag tgggaacgat gccctcattc agcatttgca tggtttgttg aaaaccggac
     4621 atggcactcc agtcgccttc ccgttccgct atcggctgaa tttgattgcg agtgagatat
     4681 ttatgccagc cagccagacg cagacgcgcc gagacagaac ttaatgggcc cgctaacagc
     4741 gcgatttgct ggtgacccaa tgcgaccaga tgctccacgc ccagtcgcgt accgtcttca
     4801 tgggagaaaa taatactgtt gatgggtgtc tggtcagaga catcaagaaa taacgccgga
     4861 acattagtgc aggcagcttc cacagcaatg gcatcctggt catccagcgg atagttaatg
     4921 atcagcccac tgacgcgttg cgcgagaaga ttgtgcaccg ccgctttaca ggcttcgacg
     4981 ccgcttcgtt ctaccatcga caccaccacg ctggcaccca gttgatcggc gcgagattta
     5041 atcgccgcga caatttgcga cggcgcgtgc agggccagac tggaggtggc aacgccaatc
     5101 agcaacgact gtttgcccgc cagttgttgt gccacgcggt tgggaatgta attcagctcc
     5161 gccatcgccg cttccacttt ttcccgcgtt ttcgcagaaa cgtggctggc ctggttcacc
     5221 acgcgggaaa cggtctgata agagacaccg gcatactctg cgacatcgta taacgttact
     5281 ggtttcacat tcaccaccct gaattgactc tcttccgggc gctatcatgc cataccgcga
     5341 aaggttttgc gccattcgat ggtgtccggg atctcgacgc tctcccttat gcgactcctg
     5401 cattaggaag cagcccagta gtaggttgag gccgttgagc accgccgccg caaggaatgg
     5461 tgcatgcaag gagatggcgc ccaacagtcc cccggccacg gggcctgcca ccatacccac
     5521 gccgaaacaa gcgctcatga gcccgaagtg gcgagcccga tcttccccat cggtgatgtc
     5581 ggcgatatag gcgccagcaa ccgcacctgt ggcgccggtg atgccggcca cgatgcgtcc
     5641 ggcgtagagg atcgagatcg atctcgatcc cgcgaaat
//
