>Addgene plasmid #105602 | pET30b-7+-SrtA | depositor partial sequence | sequence record 199790 | using T7 primer
CTCTAGAATAATTTTGTTTAACTTTAAGAAGGAGATATACATATGCAAGCTAAACCTCAGATTCCCAAGG
ACAAGTCGAAGGTAGCTGGGTATATTGAAATCCCAGATGCGGACATTAAAGAACCAGTTTATCCAGGCCC
GGCAACTCGTGAACAGCTTAACCGTGGGGTATCTTTTGCCAAAGAGAATCAGTCACTTGACGACCAGAAT
ATCTCTATCGCTGGGCACACGTTCATTGGACGCCCGAACTATCAATTCACCAATCTGAAGGCAGCCAAGA
AGGGTAGTATGGTGTACTTCAAAGTTGGTAATGAAACTCGCAAATATAAGATGACCAGTATTCGCAATGT
TAAACCCACTGCAGTGGAAGTCCTGGATGAGCAGAAGGGCAAGGATAAGCAGTTGACTCTTATTACATGC
GACGATTTAAACCGCGAAACAGGAGTGTGGGAAACTCGCAAAATTTTCGTGGCTACAGAAGTCAAACTCG
AGCACCACCACCACCACCACTGAGATCCGGCTGCTAACAAAGCCCGAAAGGAAGCTGAGTTGGCTGCTGC
CACCGCTGAGCAATAACTAGCATAACCCCTTGGGGCCTCTAAACGGGTCTTGAGGGGTTTTTTGCTGAAA
GGAGGAACTATATCCGGATTGGCGAATGGG
[103 nt withheld, positions 661-763]
NNTTCCTTTCTCGCCACGTTC
[91 nt withheld, positions 785-875]
A
[49 nt withheld, positions 877-925]
CCTTTGACGTTGGAGT
